>Addgene plasmid #18441 | T4 Lysozyme A93T WT* | addgene partial sequence | sequence record 24227 | 3primeUP
GCTACGAAAAGCCCGCTCATTAGGCGGGCTCAGATCTGCTCATGTTTTGACAGCTTATCATCGATAAGCT
TCGGCAATAAATTCTTGATATGTTTTCATATGTTTCCTTTAAATATTTTAATTAGTAATTGTCTATTCAA
GTAATTGTGAATATACTATCACAATTCCAAGAGAAAGTAAACAGCTTTATAGATTTTTATACGCGTCCCA
AGTGCCAGTTCTAAACGTTGTAATGACTCGTTTTGCGCGATTAGGTGTTTGATTATACCATCTACTTTTA
GCTAAGTTAACTGCTGCTTCATCCCAGCGTTTTTGTTGAAGCATACGTAAAGAGTTAGTAAATCCTGCCA
CACCGGTTTCTCCCATTTGGAAAACCATATTAATCAATGCAGCGCGACGAACCGTATCAAGAGAATCATA
AACCGGTTTTAATTTAGCATTTCTCAGAATTCCGCGAACAGCAGCATCAACATCCTGATTAAAGAGTTTT
TCAGCCTCATCTTTTGTAATTACACCATTAGTATTACGCCCAATAGCTTTATCTAATTCAGATTTAGCAG
CATTAAGTGATGGACTTTTTGTAAGCAAATGACCGATGCCAATAGTGTAATAGCCTTCTGTGTCTTTATA
GATTTTAAGTCTAAGACCTTCATCTATACGTAACATTTCAAATATATTCATAATACCTCCTAAGCATCGA
TGGATCCTGTTTCCTGTGTGAAATTGTTATCCGCTCACAATTCCACACATTATACGAGCCGATGATAATT
GTCACAGGGGGATGGGGAGTAGCTGATCCGGTTCNGTGTGAATGTATCGCTCNCATCCNNCATAACGAGC
GAG
