[The description below was written by a language model from this plasmid's Addgene catalogue record.]
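Description:
T4 Lysozyme A93T WT* is a bacterial expression plasmid built on the pHS1403 backbone (about 5 kb without insert) and carrying a roughly 600 bp insert encoding bacteriophage T4 lysozyme, the product of phage gene e. It is maintained in E. coli as a high-copy plasmid under ampicillin selection. The record does not state which origin of replication the backbone uses, nor which promoter or other regulatory elements drive expression of the lysozyme gene, and no feature table is provided from which these could be read.

The insert was placed between BamHI and HindIII sites by restriction cloning, and both sites remain intact, so the gene can be excised or swapped as a cassette. According to the depositor's notes, the BamHI site lies 27 bp from the start codon and the HindIII site 115 bp from the stop codon, meaning the fragment includes short flanking untranslated regions on either side of the coding sequence. No fusion tags or reporters are recorded. The encoded protein carries the substitution A93T, an alanine-to-threonine change at residue 93, made in the "WT*" background. The record does not define WT*; in the T4 lysozyme literature it conventionally denotes the cysteine-free pseudo-wild-type protein used as a reference background for mutagenesis.

The record does not state an intended use. A single-site variant of this kind in a bacterial expression vector would be suited to producing recombinant mutant lysozyme, for example to compare its structure, stability or folding with the reference protein.
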