Addgene plasmid #18441: T4 Lysozyme A93T WT*
Depositing lab: Brian Matthews. Depositing organization: University of Oregon.
Backbone
  Vector backbone: pHS1403
  Backbone size w/o insert (bp): 5000
  Vector type: Bacterial Expression
Growth in bacteria
  Bacterial resistance: Ampicillin, 100 μg/mL
  Growth temperature: 37°C
  Growth strain: DH5alpha
  Copy number: High Copy
Gene/Insert
  Gene/Insert name: T4 Lysozyme (alt name: AA93T)
  Species: Bacteriophage T4
  Insert size (bp): 600
  Mutation: A93T WT*
  GenBank ID: NP_049736
  Entrez Gene: e (a.k.a. T4p123)
  Cloning method: Restriction Enzyme; 5′ cloning site BamHI (not destroyed); 3′ cloning site HindIII (not destroyed)
  Sequencing primers: 5′ na; 3′ GGCGTATCACGAGGCCC
Terms and licenses: Academic/Nonprofit Terms; Industry Terms: Not Available to Industry
Depositor comments: The BamHI site is 27 bp from the ATG and the HindIII site is 115 bp from the stop.
How to cite: T4 Lysozyme A93T WT* was a gift from Brian Matthews (Addgene plasmid # 18441 ; http://n2t.net/addgene:18441 ; RRID:Addgene_18441)
